Addgene plasmid #117095: MtPT4-eGFP
Purpose: protein expression in yeast
Depositing lab: Geoffrey Chang. Depositing organization: University of California, San Diego (UCSD).
Backbone
  Vector backbone: pPICZc
  Vector type: Yeast Expression
Growth in bacteria
  Bacterial resistance: Bleocin (Zeocin), 50 μg/mL
  Growth temperature: 37°C
  Growth strain: DH5alpha
  Copy number: High Copy
Gene/Insert
  Gene/Insert name: MtPT4-eGFP
  Promoter: AOX
  Tag / fusion protein: His (C terminal on insert)
  Cloning method: Ligation Independent Cloning
  Sequencing primers: 5′ GACTGGTTCCAATTGACAAGC; 3′ GCAAATGGCATTCTGACATCC
Terms and licenses: Academic/Nonprofit Terms; Industry Terms: Not Available to Industry
How to cite: MtPT4-eGFP was a gift from Geoffrey Chang (Addgene plasmid # 117095 ; http://n2t.net/addgene:117095 ; RRID:Addgene_117095)
