[The description below was written by a language model from this plasmid's Addgene catalogue record and pLannotate feature annotations shown in this document.]
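Description:
MtPT4-eGFP is a yeast expression plasmid of about 5.6 kb built on the pPICZc backbone, a vector designed for protein production in the methylotrophic yeast Pichia pastoris (Komagataella phaffii). It is propagated in E. coli through a high-copy ColE1/pUC-type origin. A single Sh ble (BleoR) gene provides Zeocin selection in both hosts because it sits behind tandem promoters: the S. cerevisiae TEF1 promoter drives it in yeast and the synthetic EM7 promoter drives it in bacteria, with the CYC1 terminator closing the cassette. No yeast replication origin is annotated, which fits the usual use of pPICZ vectors as integrating plasmids that recombine into the host genome through their AOX1 sequences.

The payload is the Medicago truncatula phosphate transporter PT4 (MtPT4). This is a low-affinity inorganic phosphate transporter associated with phosphate uptake during arbuscular mycorrhizal symbiosis. It is fused at its C-terminus to EGFP. Downstream of EGFP are two short matches to a composite TEV/His tag, the second of a length that fits the C-terminal His tag listed in the catalogue entry. The first may indicate a protease cleavage element, but the record does not confirm this. Expression is controlled by the methanol-inducible AOX1 promoter and ended by the AOX1 terminator. The insert was introduced by ligation-independent cloning.

The stated purpose is protein expression in yeast. The GFP fusion allows fluorescence monitoring of the membrane protein's expression and behaviour, and the His tag supports affinity purification. The two sequence records (depositor and NGS) show the same features in the same order, differing mainly in their start coordinate and by one nucleotide in length.
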