Features (pLannotate 1.2.2; 12 found; start..end, strand, type, name):
      2..940     +  promoter       AOX1 promoter: Pichia pastoris AOX1; inducible promoter, regulated by methanol
    949..2532    +  CDS            PT4: PHT14_MEDTR - Experimental evidence at protein level: Swiss-Prot protein existence level 1. Low-affinity transporter for external inorganic phosphate (Pi) probably involved in the acquisition of phosphate released by arbuscular mycorrhizal (AM) fungi (e.g. Gigaspora gigantea, Glomus versiforme and G.intraradices) during AM symbiosis; required for propper mycorrhizal arbuscule morphology (PubMed:12368495, PubMed:25841038). Acts as a Pi-sensing machinery at the root tip level, independently of AM fungi, involved in the regulation of early root branching and lateral roots formation (PubMed:264761
   2572..3288    +  CDS            EGFP: EGFP is a basic (constitutively fluorescent) green fluorescent protein published in 1996, derived from Aequorea victoria. It is reported to be a rapidly-maturing weak dimer with moderate acid sensitivity.
   3294..3312    +  CDS            capTEV™ (fragment): composite tag for in vivo biotinylation, TEV protease cleavage, and 6xHis tagging
   3328..3345    +  CDS            capTEV™ (fragment): composite tag for in vivo biotinylation, TEV protease cleavage, and 6xHis tagging
   3356..3421    +  CDS            AOX1 (fragment): ALOX1_KOMPC - Experimental evidence at protein level: Swiss-Prot protein existence level 1. Major isoform of alcohol oxidase, which catalyzes the oxidation of methanol to formaldehyde and hydrogen peroxide, the first step in the methanol utilization pathway of methylotrophic yeasts. From Komagataella phaffii (strain ATCC 76273 / CBS 7435 / CECT 11047 / NRRL Y-11430 / Wegner 21-1) (Yeast) (Pichia pastoris).
   3425..3671    +  terminator     AOX1 terminator: Pichia pastoris AOX1; transcription terminator for AOX1
   3686..4097    +  promoter       TEF1 promoter: S. cerevisiae TEF1; promoter for EF-1α
   4105..4152    +  promoter       EM7 promoter: synthetic bacterial promoter&nbsp
   4171..4545    +  CDS            BleoR: antibiotic-binding protein; Sh ble from Streptoalloteichus hindustanus; confers resistance to bleomycin, phleomycin, and Zeocin™
   4611..4858    +  terminator     CYC1 terminator: S. cerevisiae CYC1; transcription terminator for CYC1
   4933..5521    -  rep_origin     ori: high-copy-number ColE1/pMB1/pBR322/pUC origin of replication
>Addgene plasmid #117095 | MtPT4-eGFP | depositor full sequence | sequence record 220656 | Full Sequence
AGATCTAACATCCAAAGACGAAAGGTTGAATGAAACCTTTTTGCCATCCGACATCCACAGGTCCATTCTC
ACACATAAGTGCCAAACGCAACAGGAGGGGATACACTAGCAGCAGACCGTTGCAAACGCAGGACCTCCAC
TCCTCTTCTCCTCAACACCCACTTTTGCCATCGAAAAACCAGCCCAGTTATTGGGCTTGATTGGAGCTCG
CTCATTCCAATTCCTTCTATTAGGCTACTAACACCATGACTTTATTAGCCTGTCTATCCTGGCCCCCCTG
GCGAGGTTCATGTTTGTTTATTTCCGAATGCAACAAGCTCCGCATTACACCCGAACATCACTCCAGATGA
GGGCTTTCTGAGTGTGGGGTCAAATAGTTTCATGTTCCCCAAATGGCCCAAAACTGACAGTTTAAACGCT
GTCTTGGAACCTAATATGACAAAAGCGTGATCTCATCCAAGATGAACTAAGTTTGGTTCGTTGAAATGCT
AACGGCCAGTTGGTCAAAAAGAAACTTCCAAAAGTCGGCATACCGTTTGTCTTGTTTGGTATTGATTGAC
GAATGCTCAAAAATAATCTCATTAATGCTTAGCGCAGTCTCTCTATCGCTTCTGAACCCCGGTGCACCTG
TGCCGAAACGCAAATGGGGAAACACCCGCTTTTTGGATGATTATGCATTGTCTCCACATTGTATGCTTCC
AAGATTCTGGTGGGAATACTGCTGATAGCCTAACGTTCATGATCAAAATTTAACTGTTCTAACCCCTACT
TGACAGCAATATATAAACAGAAGGAAGCTGCCCTGTCTTAAACCTTTTTTTTTATCATCATTATTAGCTT
ACTTTCATAATTGCGACTGGTTCCAATTGACAAGCTTTTGATTTTAACGACTTTTAACGACAACTTGAGA
AGATCAAAAAACAACTAATTATTCGAAACGAGGAATTCATGGGATTAGAAGTCCTTGAGGCTCTTGATTC
AGCTCGTACACAATGGTACCATGTAACAGCTATAGTAATTGCTGGCATGGGATTCTTCACTGATGCCTAT
GATCTGTTCTGCATTTCAACCGTTTCGAAGCTCTTGGGACGATTATATTACTTTGATCCAAGCACTAACA
AACCAGGGAAGCTTCCACCATCAGTTAATAATGTAGTCACCGGTGTGGCCCTTGTCGGAACACTTTCTGG
CCAATTAGTCTTCGGCTGGCTCGGAGACAAACTTGGACGCAAGAAAGTTTATGGTGTCACACTCATTATC
ATGGTTGCTTGTGCCATTTGCTCTGGTCTTTCTTTTGGTTCTTCCGCGAAATCTGTTATGATAACCCTTT
GTTTTTTCAGGTTTTGGCTTGGATTTGGTATTGGTGGAGACTACCCTTTATCAGCAACCATCATGTCTGA
ATACGCCAACAAAAGGACACGAGGCGCTTTCATAGCAGCAGTTTTCGCAATGCAAGGCGTGGGAATCATC
TTTGCCGGATTGGTTTCAATGGTATTTTCAGGAATTTTTAAAGCATACTACCAGGCTCCCCGTTTCAATG
AAGACCCAATTTTATCAACACAGCCCGAAGGGGATTTACTCTGGCGATTAATTCTCATGATCGGTGCTGT
TCCAGCTGCGATGACTTACTACTGGAGAATGAAAATGCCTGAAACCGGTCGTTACACTGCAATCGTAGAA
GGGAACGCGAAACAAGCCGCTGCAGACATGGCAAGAGTTTTGGACATCGAAATCATAGCGGAGCAAGATA
AGTTGGCTGAATTTAAAGCAGCAAATGATTACCCTCTTTGGTCTAGCGAGTTTTTCAACAGGCACGGTCG
TCATTTAATCGGTACAATGAGTTGTTGGTTCTTGTTAGATATTGCTTTCTACAGTCAGAATTTGACACAG
AAAGATATTTACCCTGCAATGGGACTTATTCGTCAAGACAAAGAAATGAATGCTATTGATGAAGTTTTCC
AAACTTCGCGCGCCATGTTTGTTGTCGCCTTGTTTGGAACATTCCCCGGTTATTGGTTCACTGTTTTCTT
CATTGAAAAGCTTGGAAGATTCAAGATACAGTTGGTTGGTTTCTTCATGATGTCTTTCTTCATGTTTGTC
ATTGGTGTTAAATATGAATACTTGAAAGACGAAAACAAAAACCTCTTCGCTCTTTTATACGGGCTAACAT
TCTTCTTCGCGAACTTTGGGCCTAATAGTACAACTTTTGTGTTGCCCGCTGAGCTTTTTCCTACGCGGGT
GAGGTCAACATGCCATGCTTTCAGTGCTGCATCTGGGAAGGCGGGTGCTATGGTTGGTGCGTTCGGGATA
CAATACTACACGTTGGATGGTACGCCAAGGAAGATTAGACGCGCAATGATGATTCTGGCTTTTACAAATT
TGATAGGATTCTTTTGCACGTTCTTGGTGACGGAAACTAAGGGACGATCTTTGGAAGAGATTTCGGGTGA
GGATGGAAGAGAGAGTGAACTCACTGCAACACCAAATGACAGGGCTCCGGGGATTCGCCAGGACTCAAGA
ACTGAGAAGATGCTCGAGGGTTCGGAGAACCTGTACTTCCAATCTGGTTCGATGGTGAGCAAGGGCGAGG
AGCTGTTCACCGGGGTGGTGCCCATCCTGGTCGAGCTGGACGGCGACGTAAACGGCCACAAGTTCAGCGT
GTCCGGCGAGGGCGAGGGCGATGCCACCTACGGCAAGCTGACCCTGAAGTTCATCTGCACCACCGGCAAG
CTGCCCGTGCCCTGGCCCACCCTCGTGACCACCCTGACCTACGGCGTGCAGTGCTTCAGCCGCTACCCCG
ACCACATGAAGCAGCACGACTTCTTCAAGTCCGCCATGCCCGAAGGCTACGTCCAGGAGCGCACCATCTT
CTTCAAGGACGACGGCAACTACAAGACCCGCGCCGAGGTGAAGTTCGAGGGCGACACCCTGGTGAACCGC
ATCGAGCTGAAGGGCATCGACTTCAAGGAGGACGGCAACATCCTGGGGCACAAGCTGGAGTACAACTACA
ACAGCCACAACGTCTATATCATGGCCGACAAGCAGAAGAACGGCATCAAGGTGAACTTCAAGATCCGCCA
CAACATCGAGGACGGCAGCGTGCAGCTCGCCGACCACTACCAGCAGAACACCCCCATCGGCGACGGCCCC
GTGCTGCTGCCCGACAACCACTACCTGAGCACCCAGTCCGCCCTGAGCAAAGACCCCAACGAGAAGCGCG
ATCACATGGTCCTGCTGGAGTTCGTGACCGCCGCCGGGATCACTCTCGGCATGGACGAGCTGTACAAGTC
GTCGCATCATCATCATCATCATCATCATTAAGTCGACCATCATCATCATCATCATTGAGTTTGTAGCCTT
AGACATGACTGTTCCTCAGTTCAAGTTGGGCACTTACGAGAAGACCGGTCTTGCTAGATTCTAATCAAGA
GGATGTCAGAATGCCATTTGCCTGAGAGATGCAGGCTTCATTTTTGATACTTTTTTATTTGTAACCTATA
TAGTATAGGATTTTTTTTGTCATTTTGTTTCTTCTCGTACGAGCTTGCTCCTGATCAGCCTATCTCGCAG
CTGATGAATATCTTGTGGTAGGGGTTTGGGAAAATCATTCGAGTTTGATGTTTTTCTTGGTATTTCCCAC
TCCTCTTCAGAGTACAGAAGATTAAGTGAGACCTTCGTTTGTGCGGATCCCCCACACACCATAGCTTCAA
AATGTTTCTACTCCTTTTTTACTCTTCCAGATTTTCTCGGACTCCGCGCATCGCCGTACCACTTCAAAAC
ACCCAAGCACAGCATACTAAATTTTCCCTCTTTCTTCCTCTAGGGTGTCGTTAATTACCCGTACTAAAGG
TTTGGAAAAGAAAAAAGAGACCGCCTCGTTTCTTTTTCTTCGTCGAAAAAGGCAATAAAAATTTTTATCA
CGTTTCTTTTTCTTGAAATTTTTTTTTTTAGTTTTTTTCTCTTTCAGTGACCTCCATTGATATTTAAGTT
AATAAACGGTCTTCAATTTCTCAAGTTTCAGTTTCATTTTTCTTGTTCTATTACAACTTTTTTTACTTCT
TGTTCATTAGAAAGAAAGCATAGCAATCTAATCTAAGGGGCGGTGTTGACAATTAATCATCGGCATAGTA
TATCGGCATAGTATAATACGACAAGGTGAGGAACTAAACCATGGCCAAGTTGACCAGTGCCGTTCCGGTG
CTCACCGCGCGCGACGTCGCCGGAGCGGTCGAGTTCTGGACCGACCGGCTCGGGTTCTCCCGGGACTTCG
TGGAGGACGACTTCGCCGGTGTGGTCCGGGACGACGTGACCCTGTTCATCAGCGCGGTCCAGGACCAGGT
GGTGCCGGACAACACCCTGGCCTGGGTGTGGGTGCGCGGCCTGGACGAGCTGTACGCCGAGTGGTCGGAG
GTCGTGTCCACGAACTTCCGGGACGCCTCCGGGCCGGCCATGACCGAGATCGGCGAGCAGCCGTGGGGGC
GGGAGTTCGCCCTGCGCGACCCGGCCGGCAACTGCGTGCACTTCGTGGCCGAGGAGCAGGACTGACACGT
CCGACGGCGGCCCACGGGTCCCAGGCCTCGGAGATCCGTCCCCCTTTTCCTTTGTCGATATCATGTAATT
AGTTATGTCACGCTTACATTCACGCCCTCCCCCCACATCCGCTCTAACCGAAAAGGAAGGAGTTAGACAA
CCTGAAGTCTAGGTCCCTATTTATTTTTTTATAGTTATGTTAGTATTAAGAACGTTATTTATATTTCAAA
TTTTTCTTTTTTTTCTGTACAGACGCGTGTACGCATGTAACATTATACTGAAAACCTTGCTTGAGAAGGT
TTTGGGACGCTCGAAGGCTTTAATTTGCAAGCTGGAGACCAACATGTGAGCAAAAGGCCAGCAAAAGGCC
AGGAACCGTAAAAAGGCCGCGTTGCTGGCGTTTTTCCATAGGCTCCGCCCCCCTGACGAGCATCACAAAA
ATCGACGCTCAAGTCAGAGGTGGCGAAACCCGACAGGACTATAAAGATACCAGGCGTTTCCCCCTGGAAG
CTCCCTCGTGCGCTCTCCTGTTCCGACCCTGCCGCTTACCGGATACCTGTCCGCCTTTCTCCCTTCGGGA
AGCGTGGCGCTTTCTCAATGCTCACGCTGTAGGTATCTCAGTTCGGTGTAGGTCGTTCGCTCCAAGCTGG
GCTGTGTGCACGAACCCCCCGTTCAGCCCGACCGCTGCGCCTTATCCGGTAACTATCGTCTTGAGTCCAA
CCCGGTAAGACACGACTTATCGCCACTGGCAGCAGCCACTGGTAACAGGATTAGCAGAGCGAGGTATGTA
GGCGGTGCTACAGAGTTCTTGAAGTGGTGGCCTAACTACGGCTACACTAGAAGGACAGTATTTGGTATCT
GCGCTCTGCTGAAGCCAGTTACCTTCGGAAAAAGAGTTGGTAGCTCTTGATCCGGCAAACAAACCACCGC
TGGTAGCGGTGGTTTTTTTGTTTGCAAGCAGCAGATTACGCGCAGAAAAAAAGGATCTCAAGAAGATCCT
TTGATCTTTTCTACGGGGTCTGACGCTCAGTGGAACGAAAACTCACGTTAAGGGATTTTGGTCATGAGAT
C
