Features (pLannotate 1.2.2; 12 found; start..end, strand, type, name):
      9..1592    +  CDS            PT4: PHT14_MEDTR - Experimental evidence at protein level: Swiss-Prot protein existence level 1. Low-affinity transporter for external inorganic phosphate (Pi) probably involved in the acquisition of phosphate released by arbuscular mycorrhizal (AM) fungi (e.g. Gigaspora gigantea, Glomus versiforme and G.intraradices) during AM symbiosis; required for propper mycorrhizal arbuscule morphology (PubMed:12368495, PubMed:25841038). Acts as a Pi-sensing machinery at the root tip level, independently of AM fungi, involved in the regulation of early root branching and lateral roots formation (PubMed:264761
   1632..2348    +  CDS            EGFP: EGFP is a basic (constitutively fluorescent) green fluorescent protein published in 1996, derived from Aequorea victoria. It is reported to be a rapidly-maturing weak dimer with moderate acid sensitivity.
   2354..2372    +  CDS            capTEV™ (fragment): composite tag for in vivo biotinylation, TEV protease cleavage, and 6xHis tagging
   2388..2405    +  CDS            capTEV™ (fragment): composite tag for in vivo biotinylation, TEV protease cleavage, and 6xHis tagging
   2416..2481    +  CDS            AOX1 (fragment): ALOX1_KOMPC - Experimental evidence at protein level: Swiss-Prot protein existence level 1. Major isoform of alcohol oxidase, which catalyzes the oxidation of methanol to formaldehyde and hydrogen peroxide, the first step in the methanol utilization pathway of methylotrophic yeasts. From Komagataella phaffii (strain ATCC 76273 / CBS 7435 / CECT 11047 / NRRL Y-11430 / Wegner 21-1) (Yeast) (Pichia pastoris).
   2485..2731    +  terminator     AOX1 terminator: Pichia pastoris AOX1; transcription terminator for AOX1
   2752..3159    +  promoter       TEF1 promoter: S. cerevisiae TEF1; promoter for EF-1α
   3166..3213    +  promoter       EM7 promoter: synthetic bacterial promoter&nbsp
   3232..3606    +  CDS            BleoR: antibiotic-binding protein; Sh ble from Streptoalloteichus hindustanus; confers resistance to bleomycin, phleomycin, and Zeocin™
   3672..3919    +  terminator     CYC1 terminator: S. cerevisiae CYC1; transcription terminator for CYC1
   3994..4582    -  rep_origin     ori: high-copy-number ColE1/pMB1/pBR322/pUC origin of replication
   4664..5602    +  promoter       AOX1 promoter: Pichia pastoris AOX1; inducible promoter, regulated by methanol
>Addgene plasmid #117095 | MtPT4-eGFP | addgene full sequence | sequence record 224993 | Addgene NGS Result
AGGAATTCATGGGATTAGAAGTCCTTGAGGCTCTTGATTCAGCTCGTACACAATGGTACCATGTAACAGC
TATAGTAATTGCTGGCATGGGATTCTTCACTGATGCCTATGATCTGTTCTGCATTTCAACCGTTTCGAAG
CTCTTGGGACGATTATATTACTTTGATCCAAGCACTAACAAACCAGGGAAGCTTCCACCATCAGTTAATA
ATGTAGTCACCGGTGTGGCCCTTGTCGGAACACTTTCTGGCCAATTAGTCTTCGGCTGGCTCGGAGACAA
ACTTGGACGCAAGAAAGTTTATGGTGTCACACTCATTATCATGGTTGCTTGTGCCATTTGCTCTGGTCTT
TCTTTTGGTTCTTCCGCGAAATCTGTTATGATAACCCTTTGTTTTTTCAGGTTTTGGCTTGGATTTGGTA
TTGGTGGAGACTACCCTTTATCAGCAACCATCATGTCTGAATACGCCAACAAAAGGACACGAGGCGCTTT
CATAGCAGCAGTTTTCGCAATGCAAGGCGTGGGAATCATCTTTGCCGGATTGGTTTCAATGGTATTTTCA
GGAATTTTTAAAGCATACTACCAGGCTCCCCGTTTCAATGAAGACCCAATTTTATCAACACAGCCCGAAG
GGGATTTACTCTGGCGATTAATTCTCATGATCGGTGCTGTTCCAGCTGCGATGACTTACTACTGGAGAAT
GAAAATGCCTGAAACCGGTCGTTACACTGCAATCGTAGAAGGGAACGCGAAACAAGCCGCTGCAGACATG
GCAAGAGTTTTGGACATCGAAATCATAGCGGAGCAAGATAAGTTGGCTGAATTTAAAGCAGCAAATGATT
ACCCTCTTTGGTCTAGCGAGTTTTTCAACAGGCACGGTCGTCATTTAATCGGTACAATGAGTTGTTGGTT
CTTGTTAGATATTGCTTTCTACAGTCAGAATTTGACACAGAAAGATATTTACCCTGCAATGGGACTTATT
CGTCAAGACAAAGAAATGAATGCTATTGATGAAGTTTTCCAAACTTCGCGCGCCATGTTTGTTGTCGCCT
TGTTTGGAACATTCCCCGGTTATTGGTTCACTGTTTTCTTCATTGAAAAGCTTGGAAGATTCAAGATACA
GTTGGTTGGTTTCTTCATGATGTCTTTCTTCATGTTTGTCATTGGTGTTAAATATGAATACTTGAAAGAC
GAAAACAAAAACCTCTTCGCTCTTTTATACGGGCTAACATTCTTCTTCGCGAACTTTGGGCCTAATAGTA
CAACTTTTGTGTTGCCCGCTGAGCTTTTTCCTACGCGGGTGAGGTCAACATGCCATGCTTTCAGTGCTGC
ATCTGGGAAGGCGGGTGCTATGGTTGGTGCGTTCGGGATACAATACTACACGTTGGATGGTACGCCAAGG
AAGATTAGACGCGCAATGATGATTCTGGCTTTTACAAATTTGATAGGATTCTTTTGCACGTTCTTGGTGA
CGGAAACTAAGGGACGATCTTTGGAAGAGATTTCGGGTGAGGATGGAAGAGAGAGTGAACTCACTGCAAC
ACCAAATGACAGGGCTCCGGGGATTCGCCAGGACTCAAGAACTGAGAAGATGCTCGAGGGTTCGGAGAAC
CTGTACTTCCAATCTGGTTCGATGGTGAGCAAGGGCGAGGAGCTGTTCACCGGGGTGGTGCCCATCCTGG
TCGAGCTGGACGGCGACGTAAACGGCCACAAGTTCAGCGTGTCCGGCGAGGGCGAGGGCGATGCCACCTA
CGGCAAGCTGACCCTGAAGTTCATCTGCACCACCGGCAAGCTGCCCGTGCCCTGGCCCACCCTCGTGACC
ACCCTGACCTACGGCGTGCAGTGCTTCAGCCGCTACCCCGACCACATGAAGCAGCACGACTTCTTCAAGT
CCGCCATGCCCGAAGGCTACGTCCAGGAGCGCACCATCTTCTTCAAGGACGACGGCAACTACAAGACCCG
CGCCGAGGTGAAGTTCGAGGGCGACACCCTGGTGAACCGCATCGAGCTGAAGGGCATCGACTTCAAGGAG
GACGGCAACATCCTGGGGCACAAGCTGGAGTACAACTACAACAGCCACAACGTCTATATCATGGCCGACA
AGCAGAAGAACGGCATCAAGGTGAACTTCAAGATCCGCCACAACATCGAGGACGGCAGCGTGCAGCTCGC
CGACCACTACCAGCAGAACACCCCCATCGGCGACGGCCCCGTGCTGCTGCCCGACAACCACTACCTGAGC
ACCCAGTCCGCCCTGAGCAAAGACCCCAACGAGAAGCGCGATCACATGGTCCTGCTGGAGTTCGTGACCG
CCGCCGGGATCACTCTCGGCATGGACGAGCTGTACAAGTCGTCGCATCATCATCATCATCATCATCATTA
AGTCGACCATCATCATCATCATCATTGAGTTTGTAGCCTTAGACATGACTGTTCCTCAGTTCAAGTTGGG
CACTTACGAGAAGACCGGTCTTGCTAGATTCTAATCAAGAGGATGTCAGAATGCCATTTGCCTGAGAGAT
GCAGGCTTCATTTTTGATACTTTTTTATTTGTAACCTATATAGTATAGGATTTTTTTTGTCATTTTGTTT
CTTCTCGTACGAGCTTGCTCCTGATCAGCCTATCTCGCAGCTGATGAATATCTTGTGGTAGGGGTTTGGG
AAAATCATTCGAGTTTGATGTTTTTCTTGGTATTTCCCACTCCTCTTCAGAGTACAGAAGATTAAGTGAG
ACCTTCGTTTGTGCGGATCCCCCACACACCATAGCTTCAAAATGTTTCTACTCCTTTTTTACTCTTCCAG
ATTTTCTCGGACTCCGCGCATCGCCGTACCACTTCAAAACACCCAAGCACAGCATACTAAATTTCCCCTC
TTTCTTCCTCTAGGGTGTCGTTAATTACCCGTACTAAAGGTTTGGAAAAGAAAAAAGAGACCGCCTCGTT
TCTTTTTCTTCGTCGAAAAAGGCAATAAAAATTTTTATCACGTTTCTTTTTCTTGAAAATTTTTTTTTTT
GATTTTTTTCTCTTTCGATGACCTCCCATTGATATTTAAGTTAATAAACGGTCTTCAATTTCTCAAGTTT
CAGTTTCATTTTTCTTGTTCTATTACAACTTTTTTTACTTCTTGCTCATTAGAAAGAAAGCATAGCAATC
TAATCTAAGGGCGGTGTTGACAATTAATCATCGGCATAGTATATCGGCATAGTATAATACGACAAGGTGA
GGAACTAAACCATGGCCAAGTTGACCAGTGCCGTTCCGGTGCTCACCGCGCGCGACGTCGCCGGAGCGGT
CGAGTTCTGGACCGACCGGCTCGGGTTCTCCCGGGACTTCGTGGAGGACGACTTCGCCGGTGTGGTCCGG
GACGACGTGACCCTGTTCATCAGCGCGGTCCAGGACCAGGTGGTGCCGGACAACACCCTGGCCTGGGTGT
GGGTGCGCGGCCTGGACGAGCTGTACGCCGAGTGGTCGGAGGTCGTGTCCACGAACTTCCGGGACGCCTC
CGGGCCGGCCATGACCGAGATCGGCGAGCAGCCGTGGGGGCGGGAGTTCGCCCTGCGCGACCCGGCCGGC
AACTGCGTGCACTTCGTGGCCGAGGAGCAGGACTGACACGTCCGACGCGGCCCGACGGGTCCGAGGCCTC
GGAGATCCGTCCCCCTTTTCCTTTGTCGATATCATGTAATTAGTTATGTCACGCTTACATTCACGCCCTC
CCCCCACATCCGCTCTAACCGAAAAGGAAGGAGTTAGACAACCTGAAGTCTAGGTCCCTATTTATTTTTT
TATAGTTATGTTAGTATTAAGAACGTTATTTATATTTCAAATTTTTCTTTTTTTTCTGTACAGACGCGTG
TACGCATGTAACATTATACTGAAAACCTTGCTTGAGAAGGTTTTGGGACGCTCGAAGGCTTTAATTTGCA
AGCTGGAGACCAACATGTGAGCAAAAGGCCAGCAAAAGGCCAGGAACCGTAAAAAGGCCGCGTTGCTGGC
GTTTTTCCATAGGCTCCGCCCCCCTGACGAGCATCACAAAAATCGACGCTCAAGTCAGAGGTGGCGAAAC
CCGACAGGACTATAAAGATACCAGGCGTTTCCCCCTGGAAGCTCCCTCGTGCGCTCTCCTGTTCCGACCC
TGCCGCTTACCGGATACCTGTCCGCCTTTCTCCCTTCGGGAAGCGTGGCGCTTTCTCATAGCTCACGCTG
TAGGTATCTCAGTTCGGTGTAGGTCGTTCGCTCCAAGCTGGGCTGTGTGCACGAACCCCCCGTTCAGCCC
GACCGCTGCGCCTTATCCGGTAACTATCGTCTTGAGTCCAACCCGGTAAGACACGACTTATCGCCACTGG
CAGCAGCCACTGGTAACAGGATTAGCAGAGCGAGGTATGTAGGCGGTGCTACAGAGTTCTTGAAGTGGTG
GCCTAACTACGGCTACACTAGAAGAACAGTATTTGGTATCTGCGCTCTGCTGAAGCCAGTTACCTTCGGA
AAAAGAGTTGGTAGCTCTTGATCCGGCAAACAAACCACCGCTGGTAGCGGTGGTTTTTTTGTTTGCAAGC
AGCAGATTACGCGCAGAAAAAAAGGATCTCAAGAAGATCCTTTGATCTTTTCTACGGGGTCTGACGCTCA
GTGGAACGAAAACTCACGTTAAGGGATTTTGGTCATGAGATCAGATCTAACATCCAAAGACGAAAGGTTG
AATGAAACCTTTTTGCCATCCGACATCCACAGGTCCATTCTCACACATAAGTGCCAAACGCAACAGGAGG
GGATACACTAGCAGCAGACCGTTGCAAACGCAGGACCTCCACTCCTCTTCTCCTCAACACCCACTTTTGC
CATCGAAAAACCAGCCCAGTTATTGGGCTTGATTGGAGCTCGCTCATTCCAATTCCTTCTATTAGGCTAC
TAACACCATGACTTTATTAGCCTGTCTATCCTGGCCCCCCTGGCGAGGTTCATGTTTGTTTATTTCCGAA
TGCAACAAGCTCCGCATTACACCCGAACATCACTCCAGATGAGGGCTTTCTGAGTGTGGGGTCAAATAGT
TTCATGTTCCCCAAATGGCCCAAAACTGACAGTTTAAACGCTGTCTTGGAACCTAATATGACAAAAGCGT
GATCTCATCCAAGATGAACTAAGTTTGGTTCGTTGAAATGCTAACGGCCAGTTGGTCAAAAAGAAACTTC
CAAAAGTCGGCATACCGTTTGTCTTGTTTGGTATTGATTGACGAATGCTCAAAAATAATCTCATTAATGC
TTAGCGCAGTCTCTCTATCGCTTCTGAACCCCGGTGCACCTGTGCCGAAACGCAAATGGGGAAACACCCG
CTTTTTGGATGATTATGCATTGTCTCCACATTGTATGCTTCCAAGATTCTGGTGGGAATACTGCTGATAG
CCTAACGTTCATGATCAAAATTTAACTGTTCTAACCCCTACTTGACAGCAATATATAAACAGAAGGAAGC
TGCCCTGTCTTAAACCTTTTTTTTTATCATCATTATTAGCTTACTTTCATAATTGCGACTGGTTCCAATT
GACAAGCTTTTGATTTTAACGACTTTTAACGACAACTTGAGAAGATCAAAAAACAACTAATTATTCGAAA
CG
